>Addgene plasmid #131117 | pcDNA4/TO-ORF66 C301A-2xStrep | addgene full sequence | sequence record 257511 | Addgene NGS Result
GACGGATCGGGAGATCTCCCGATCCCCTATGGTGCACTCTCAGTACAATCTGCTCTGATGCCGCATAGTT
AAGCCAGTATCTGCTCCCTGCTTGTGTGTTGGAGGTCGCTGAGTAGTGCGCGAGCAAAATTTAAGCTACA
ACAAGGCAAGGCTTGACCGACAATTGCATGAAGAATCTGCTTAGGGTTAGGCGTTTTGCGCTGCTTCGCG
ATGTACGGGCCAGATATACGCGTTGACATTGATTATTGACTAGTTATTAATAGTAATCAATTACGGGGTC
ATTAGTTCATAGCCCATATATGGAGTTCCGCGTTACATAACTTACGGTAAATGGCCCGCCTGGCTGACCG
CCCAACGACCCCCGCCCATTGACGTCAATAATGACGTATGTTCCCATAGTAACGCCAATAGGGACTTTCC
ATTGACGTCAATGGGTGGAGTATTTACGGTAAACTGCCCACTTGGCAGTACATCAAGTGTATCATATGCC
AAGTACGCCCCCTATTGACGTCAATGACGGTAAATGGCCCGCCTGGCATTATGCCCAGTACATGACCTTA
TGGGACTTTCCTACTTGGCAGTACATCTACGTATTAGTCATCGCTATTACCATGGTGATGCGGTTTTGGC
AGTACATCAATGGGCGTGGATAGCGGTTTGACTCACGGGGATTTCCAAGTCTCCACCCCATTGACGTCAA
TGGGAGTTTGTTTTGGCACCAAAATCAACGGGACTTTCCAAAATGTCGTAACAACTCCGCCCCATTGACG
CAAATGGGCGGTAGGCGTGTACGGTGGGAGGTCTATATAAGCAGAGCTCTCCCTATCAGTGATAGAGATC
TCCCTATCAGTGATAGAGATCGTCGACGAGCTCGTTTAGTGAACCGTCAGATCGCCTGGAGACGCCATCC
ACGCTGTTTTGACCTCCATAGAAGACACCGGGACCGATCCAGCCTCCGGACTCTAGCGTTTAAACTTAAG
CTTGGTACCGAGCTCGGATCATGGCCCTGGATCAGCGCTGGGATCGCTTTCTTGTGTCTTGGTTTGGTTT
GGATGAGGCCCAGCTGACGGCCCACCGCGTGTTCGAGGGCGAGAATGGCGTGCCAGTGGAGGAATATGTG
GCTTTTGTCATATTCGGGGAGCGGGGTTTCCAGGGAAACATGCCCTCCTGGGCCAGGCACCTGTTGGACC
GCCCGTCGCTGGCGCAGGCGATCGCCGTGTTGCGCGCTGGCTCAGACACCGTCGCCAAACAGGCGCAGAT
TTGTGCGGCGCAGCAGCTGCTTGGCGCCCACGTATGGGTTGTGGTGACGCTGTCCCGTGCCCAGGCCGCC
GACCATGCTAGGGCGATACCGCGCCACGTATGGGCAAAATACCTGTCGCTTCCATTTTCCAAGGCCTGTG
CCCAACTCTGCAAGCTGTTGGCGCTTTGCTCTCGCTTTCCGTTAGTGACCTGCTGTTCGAAGCCCCCACC
GTCGCTACCCTGGCTAAGGAAGAAGTGGCATGGGCCGTTGCCGCGTCGTCCCCTCCTGGAGGTGCCCTCG
CCCACCCGTCGCGGTGTGGCTGCGACCGGAGACGGTAACGGGCTCGGGATAGGGGCGGCAGATACCGGCC
TCCGGGAGGCCTTGGAGCGCGTCGCCCCTACGGTTCCCTGCGGTAACCCGTTCGACGCCATGCTTGGGTC
ACTGTGTTTTTTGAGCCTTATTAAGTCCCGCCACGTAGTGCTGCCCGCCTGCGAGCAGGAGGGACCTGGT
CTCGTGCGGAACCTTGGCAGGAGGCTTCTGGCATACAATGTTCTCTCCCCCTGCGTGTCCATACCCGTCA
TCTGTTCGCGCGTGGCCCGCGCGGCCCTTGCCAAGCGGGCGCGTTGCGCTCGGGCGGTTGTGTGCATGGA
GTGTGGACACGCCCTTAACTTTGGCAGGGGCAAGTTTCATACTGTCAATTTTCCTCCCACCAACGTGTTT
TTCAGCAGGGACAGGAAAGAGAAGCAGTTCACCATCTGTGCGACCACGGGGAGGATCTACTGTTCTTACT
GTGGCAGCGAACATATGAGGGTGTATCCCCTGTGCGATATTACCGGACGCGGGACCCTAGCACGCGTCGT
AATCAGGGCTGTCCTAGCTAACAACGCGGCCCTTGCCATTCGAGACCTAGATCAAACTGTCAGTTTTGTA
GTGCCTTGCCTTGGGACGCCCGACTGCGAGGCTGCCCTATTAAAGCACCGTGACGTGCGCGGACTGCTTC
AGCTCACCTCACAGCTGCTGGAGTTCTGTTGCGGGAAGTGTTCCTCCCTCGAGGGAGGCGGTGGATGGAG
CCACCCCCAGTTCGAGAAGGGCGGCGGCAGCGGCGGCGGCAGCGGCGGCGGCAGCTGGAGCCACCCCCAG
TTCGAGAAGGGGCCCGTTTAAACCCGCTGATCAGCCTCGACTGTGCCTTCTAGTTGCCAGCCATCTGTTG
TTTGCCCCTCCCCCGTGCCTTCCTTGACCCTGGAAGGTGCCACTCCCACTGTCCTTTCCTAATAAAATGA
GGAAATTGCATCGCATTGTCTGAGTAGGTGTCATTCTATTCTGGGGGGTGGGGTGGGGCAGGACAGCAAG
GGGGAGGATTGGGAAGACAATAGCAGGCATGCTGGGGATGCGGTGGGCTCTATGGCTTCTGAGGCGGAAA
GAACCAGCTGGGGCTCTAGGGGGTATCCCC
[124 nt withheld, positions 2691-2814]
C
[91 nt withheld, positions 2816-2906]
A
[49 nt withheld, positions 2908-2956]
CCTTTGACGTTGGAGTCCACGTTCTTT
[37 nt withheld, positions 2984-3020]
ACCCTATCTCGGTCTATTCTTTTGATTTATAAGGGATTTTGCCGATTTCGGCCTATTGGTTAAAAAATGA
GCTGATTTAACAAAAATTTAACGCGAATTAATTCTGTGGAATGTGTGTCAGTTAGGGTGTGGAAAGTCCC
CAGGCTCCCCAGCAGGCAGAAGTATGCAAAGCATGCATCTCAATTAGTCAGCAACCAGGTGTGGAAAGTC
CCCAGGCTCCCCAGCAGGCAGAAGTATGCAAAGCATGCATCTCAATTAGTCAGCAACCATAGTCCCGCCC
CTAACTCCGCCCATCCCGCCCCTAACTCCGCCCAGTTCCGCCCATTCTCCGCCCCATGGCTGACTAATTT
TTTTTATTTATGCAGAGGCCGAGGCCGCCTCTGCCTCTGAGCTATTCCAGAAGTAGTGAGGAGGCTTTTT
TGGAGGCCTAGGCTTTTGCAAAAAGCTCCCGGGAGCTTGTATATCCATTTTCGGATCTGATCAGCACGTG
TTGACAATTAATCATCGGCATAGTATATCGGCATAGTATAATACGACAAGGTGAGGAACTAAACCATGGC
CAAGTTGACCAGTGCCGTTCCGGTGCTCACCGCGCGCGACGTCGCCGGAGCGGTCGAGTTCTGGACCGAC
CGGCTCGGGTTCTCCCGGGACTTCGTGGAGGACGACTTCGCCGGTGTGGTCCGGGACGACGTGACCCTGT
TCATCAGCGCGGTCCAGGACCAGGTGGTGCCGGACAACACCCTGGCCTGGGTGTGGGTGCGCGGCCTGGA
CGAGCTGTACGCCGAGTGGTCGGAGGTCGTGTCCACGAACTTCCGGGACGCCTCCGGGCCGGCCATGACC
GAGATCGGCGAGCAGCCGTGGGGGCGGGAGTTCGCCCTGCGCGACCCGGCCGGCAACTGCGTGCACTTCG
TGGCCGAGGAGCAGGACTGACACGTGCTACGAGATTTCGATTCCACCGCCGCCTTCTATGAAAGGTTGGG
CTTCGGAATCGTTTTCCGGGACGCCGGCTGGATGATCCTCCAGCGCGGGGATCTCATGCTGGAGTTCTTC
GCCCACCCCAACTTGTTTATTGCAGCTTATAATGGTTACAAATAAAGCAATAGCATCACAAATTTCACAA
ATAAAGCATTTTTTTCACTGCATTCTAGTTGTGGTTTGTCCAAACTCATCAATGTATCTTATCATGTCTG
TATACCGTCGACCTCTAGCTAGAGCTTGGCGTAATCATGGTCATAGCTGTTTCCTGTGTGAAATTGTTAT
CCGCTCACAATTCCACACAACATACGAGCCGGAAGCATAAAGTGTAAAGCCTGGGGTGCCTAATGAGTGA
GCTAACTCACATTAATTGCGTTGCGCTCACTGCCCGCTTTCCAGTCGGGAAACCTGTCGTGCCAGCTGCA
TTAATGAATCGGCCAACGCGCGGGGAGAGGCGGTTTGCGTATTGGGCGCTCTTCCGCTTCCTCGCTCACT
GACTCGCTGCGCTCGGTCGTTCGGCTGCGGCGAGCGGTATCAGCTCACTCAAAGGCGGTAATACGGTTAT
CCACAGAATCAGGGGATAACGCAGGAAAGAACATGTGAGCAAAAGGCCAGCAAAAGGCCAGGAACCGTAA
AAAGGCCGCGTTGCTGGCGTTTTTCCATAGGCTCCGCCCCCCTGACGAGCATCACAAAAATCGACGCTCA
AGTCAGAGGTGGCGAAACCCGACAGGACTATAAAGATACCAGGCGTTTCCCCCTGGAAGCTCCCTCGTGC
GCTCTCCTGTTCCGACCCTGCCGCTTACCGGATACCTGTCCGCCTTTCTCCCTTCGGGAAGCGTGGCGCT
TTCTCATAGCTCACGCTGTAGGTATCTCAGTTCGGTGTAGGTCGTTCGCTCCAAGCTGGGCTGTGTGCAC
GAACCCCCCGTTCAGCCCGACCGCTGCGCCTTATCCGGTAACTATCGTCTTGAGTCCAACCCGGTAAGAC
ACGACTTATCGCCACTGGCAGCAGCCACTGGTAACAGGATTAGCAGAGCGAGGTATGTAGGCGGTGCTAC
AGAGTTCTTGAAGTGGTGGCCTAACTACGGCTACACTAGAAGAACAGTATTTGGTATCTGCGCTCTGCTG
AAGCCAGTTACCTTCGGAAAAAGAGTTGGTAGCTCTTGATCCGGCAAACAAACCACCGCTGGTAGCGGTG
GTTTTTTTGTTTGCAAGCAGCAGATTACGCGCAGAAAAAAAGGATCTCAAGAAGATCCTTTGATCTTTTC
TACGGGGTCTGACGCTCAGTGGAACGAAAACTCACGTTAAGGGATTTTGGTCATGAGATTATCAAAAAGG
ATCTTCACCTAGATCCTTTTAAATTAAAAATGAAGTTTTAAATCAATCTAAAGTATATATGAGTAAACTT
GGTCTGACAGTTACCAATGCTTAATCAGTGAGGCACCTATCTCAGCGATCTGTCTATTTCGTTCATCCAT
AGTTGCCTGACTCCCCGTCGTGTAGATAACTACGATACGGGAGGGCTTACCATCTGGCCCCAGTGCTGCA
ATGATACCGCGAGACCCACGCTCACCGGCTCCAGATTTATCAGCAATAAACCAGCCAGCCGGAAGGGCCG
AGCGCAGAAGTGGTCCTGCAACTTTATCCGCCTCCATCCAGTCTATTAATTGTTGCCGGGAAGCTAGAGT
AAGTAGTTCGCCAGTTAATAGTTTGCGCAACGTTGTTGCCATTGCTACAGGCATCGTGGTGTCACGCTCG
TCGTTTGGTATGGCTTCATTCAGCTCCGGTTCCCAACGATCAAGGCGAGTTACATGATCCCCCATGTTGT
GCAAAAAAGCGGTTAGCTCCTTCGGTCCTCCGATCGTTGTCAGAAGTAAGTTGGCCGCAGTGTTATCACT
CATGGTTATGGCAGCACTGCATAATTCTCTTACTGTCATGCCATCCGTAAGATGCTTTTCTGTGACTGGT
GAGTACTCAACCAAGTCATTCTGAGAATAGTGTATGCGGCGACCGAGTTGCTCTTGCCCGGCGTCAATAC
GGGATAATACCGCGCCACATAGCAGAACTTTAAAAGTGCTCATCATTGGAAAACGTTCTTCGGGGCGAAA
ACTCTCAAGGATCTTACCGCTGTTGAGATCCAGTTCGATGTAACCCACTCGTGCACCCAACTGATCTTCA
GCATCTTTTACTTTCACCAGCGTTTCTGGGTGAGCAAAAACAGGAAGGCAAAATGCCGCAAAAAAGGGAA
TAAGGGCGACACGGAAATGTTGAATACTCATACTCTTCCTTTTTCAATATTATTGAAGCATTTATCAGGG
TTATTGTCTCATGAGCGGATACATATTTGAATGTATTTAGAAAAATAAACAAATAGGGGTTCCGCGCACA
TTTCCCCGAAAAGTGCCACCTGACGTC
Features (pLannotate 1.2.2; 22 found; start..end, strand, type, name):
     28..80      -  misc_feature   bom (fragment): basis of mobility region from pBR322
    235..614     +  enhancer       CMV enhancer: human cytomegalovirus immediate early enhancer
    615..818     +  promoter       CMV promoter: human cytomegalovirus (CMV) immediate early promoter
    820..839     +  promoter       PLtetO-1 promoter (fragment): modified phage lambda PL promoter with tet operator sites (Lutz and Bujard, 1997)
    841..860     +  promoter       PLtetO-1 promoter (fragment): modified phage lambda PL promoter with tet operator sites (Lutz and Bujard, 1997)
    868..901     +  promoter       TRE3GV promoter (fragment): 3rd-generation Tet-responsive promoter that can be activated by binding of Tet-On® 3G, optimized for retroviral and lentiviral vectors
   1001..2287    +  CDS            ORF66: UL49_HHV8P - Protein inferred from homology: Swiss-Prot protein existence level 3. From Human herpesvirus 8 type P (isolate GK18) (HHV-8) (Kaposi's sarcoma-associated herpesvirus).
   2421..2645    +  polyA_signal   bGH poly(A) signal: bovine growth hormone polyadenylation signal
   2649..2670    +  promoter       SV40 promoter (fragment): SV40 enhancer and early promoter
   2691..3119    +  rep_origin     f1 ori (sequence partly withheld): f1 bacteriophage origin of replication; arrow indicates direction of (+) strand synthesis
   3133..3462    +  promoter       SV40 promoter: SV40 enhancer and early promoter
   3510..3557    +  promoter       EM7 promoter: synthetic bacterial promoter&nbsp
   3576..3950    +  CDS            BleoR: antibiotic-binding protein; Sh ble from Streptoalloteichus hindustanus; confers resistance to bleomycin, phleomycin, and Zeocin™
   3960..4085    +  CDS            ble (fragment): BLE_KLEPN - Experimental evidence at protein level: Swiss-Prot protein existence level 1. Binding protein with a strong affinity to the bleomycin family of antibiotics. Binds to CL990; an antimitotic-antibiotic compound. From Klebsiella pneumoniae.
   4080..4201    +  polyA_signal   SV40 poly(A) signal: SV40 polyadenylation signal
   4274..4290    -  protein_bind   lac operator: The lac repressor binds to the lac operator to inhibit transcription in E. coli. This inhibition can be relieved by adding lactose or isopropyl-β-D-thiogalactopyranoside (IPTG). lac repressor encoded by lacI
   4298..4328    -  promoter       lac promoter: promoter for the E. coli lac operon
   4343..4364    -  protein_bind   CAP binding site: CAP binding activates transcription in the presence of cAMP. E. coli catabolite activator protein
   4377..4469    -  CDS            lacI (fragment): lac repressor; lacI; The lac repressor binds to the lac operator to inhibit transcription in E. coli. This inhibition can be relieved by adding lactose or isopropyl-β-D-thiogalactopyranoside (IPTG).
   4652..5240    -  rep_origin     ori: high-copy-number ColE1/pMB1/pBR322/pUC origin of replication
   5411..6271    -  CDS            AmpR: β-lactamase; bla; confers resistance to ampicillin, carbenicillin, and related antibiotics
   6272..6376    -  promoter       AmpR promoter: bla
