[The description below was written by a language model from this plasmid's Addgene catalogue record and pLannotate feature annotations shown in this document.]
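Description:
pcDNA4/TO-ORF66 C301A-2xStrep is a mammalian expression plasmid of about 6.4 kb built on the commercial pcDNA4/TO backbone. It is propagated in E. coli from a high-copy ColE1/pUC-type origin under ampicillin selection (AmpR with its own bla promoter). It also carries an f1 phage origin and residual lac promoter/operator sequences from the backbone. For selection in mammalian cells, the vector has a bleomycin/Zeocin resistance gene (Sh ble) with an SV40 poly(A) signal. This gene is driven by the SV40 early promoter and also by the bacterial EM7 promoter, so the marker can function in either host.

The payload is the full-length ORF66 coding sequence of Kaposi's sarcoma-associated herpesvirus (HHV-8), encoding amino acids 1–429 in a 1,287 bp insert, with cysteine 301 changed to alanine. Transcription comes from the human CMV immediate-early enhancer/promoter and ends at the bovine growth hormone poly(A) signal. Just downstream of the CMV promoter, the annotation picks up short tet-operator-containing fragments. These correspond to the tandem TetO sites of the "TO" backbone, which make expression tetracycline-repressible in cells that supply Tet repressor and constitutive in cells that do not. The record states that a C-terminal 2xStrep tag is supplied by the backbone. It is not separately annotated in the feature table but would lie in the gap between the ORF66 CDS and the poly(A) signal, and it allows Strep-Tactin-based affinity purification and detection.

The associated study concerns conserved CxnC motifs in ORF66 and their requirement for viral late gene expression and for interaction with ORF34. This point mutant is therefore suited to testing the contribution of C301 in transfection-based expression and interaction assays.
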