Addgene plasmid #131117: pcDNA4/TO-ORF66 C301A-2xStrep
Purpose: Expresses KSHV ORF66 a.a. 1-429 (full length) C301A mutant with a C-terminal 2xStrep tag in mammalian cells
Depositing lab: Britt Glaunsinger. Depositing organization: University of California, Berkeley. Publication: Conserved CxnC motifs in Kaposi's sarcoma-associated herpesvirus ORF66 are required for viral late gene expression and are essential for its interaction with ORF34. Didychuk AL, Castaneda AF, Kushnir LO, Huang CJ, Glaunsinger BA. J Virol. 2019 Oct 2. pii: JVI.01299-19. doi: 10.1128/JVI.01299-19. PubMed 31578296.
Backbone
  Vector backbone: pcDNA4/TO
  Backbone manufacturer: Thermo Fisher Scientific
  Backbone size w/o insert (bp): 5117
  Total vector size (bp): 6404
  Vector type: Mammalian Expression
Growth in bacteria
  Bacterial resistance: Ampicillin, 100 μg/mL
  Growth temperature: 37°C
  Growth strain: DH5alpha
  Copy number: High Copy
Gene/Insert
  Gene/Insert name: ORF66
  Species: Kaposi's Sarcoma Associated Herpesvirus (HHV-8)
  Insert size (bp): 1287
  Mutation: ORF66 a.a. 1-429 (full-length); cysteine 301 mutated to alanine
  Entrez Gene: ORF66 (a.k.a. HHV8GK18_gp75)
  Promoter: CMV
  Tag / fusion protein: 2xStrep (C terminal on backbone)
  Cloning method: Unknown
  Sequencing primers: 5′ CGCAAATGGGCGGTAGGCGTG; 3′ TAGAAGGCACAGTCGAGG
Terms and licenses: Academic/Nonprofit Terms; Industry Terms: Not Available to Industry
How to cite: pcDNA4/TO-ORF66 C301A-2xStrep was a gift from Britt Glaunsinger (Addgene plasmid # 131117 ; http://n2t.net/addgene:131117 ; RRID:Addgene_131117)
